Addgene plasmid #51675: D588 lys2::HIS3 Disruptor Converter
Purpose: Yeast marker swap plasmid for converting LYS2 to HIS3
Depositing lab: David Stillman. Depositing organization: University of Utah. Publication: New 'marker swap' plasmids for converting selectable markers on budding yeast gene disruptions and plasmids. Voth WP, Jiang YW, Stillman DJ. Yeast. 2003 Aug;20(11):985-93. 10.1002/yea.1018 PubMed 12898713.
Backbone
  Vector backbone: YDp-K
  Vector type: Yeast Expression ; yeast marker swap
  Selectable markers: HIS3
Growth in bacteria
  Bacterial resistance: Ampicillin, 100 μg/mL
  Growth temperature: 37°C
  Growth strain: DH5alpha
  Copy number: Unknown
Gene/Insert
  Gene/Insert name: HIS3
  Species: S. cerevisiae (budding yeast)
  Entrez Gene: HIS3 (a.k.a. YOR202W, HIS10, HIS8)
  Cloning method: Restriction Enzyme; 5′ cloning site BglII (destroyed during cloning); 3′ cloning site BglII (destroyed during cloning)
  Sequencing primers: 5′ M13-F20; 3′ M13F
Terms and licenses: Academic/Nonprofit Terms; Industry Terms: Not Available to Industry
Depositor comments: Plasmid D588 (lys2::HIS3 ) was constructed in two steps. First, plasmid YDp-K was cut with BglII and XhoI and ligated, deleting a 2477 bp fragment inside the LYS2 gene. This plasmid was then cleaved with BglII and a 1.2 kb BamHI fragment from YDp-H containing HIS3 was inserted, creating D558.
How to cite: D588 lys2::HIS3 Disruptor Converter was a gift from David Stillman (Addgene plasmid # 51675 ; http://n2t.net/addgene:51675 ; RRID:Addgene_51675)
