[The description below was written by a language model from this plasmid's Addgene catalogue record and pLannotate feature annotations shown in this document.]
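Description:
D588 lys2::HIS3 Disruptor Converter is a budding-yeast "marker swap" plasmid built on the YDp-K backbone, a pUC-type E. coli vector that carries the S. cerevisiae LYS2 gene. It is propagated in bacteria through a high-copy ColE1/pUC origin with ampicillin selection (AmpR with its bla promoter). Remnants of the lac promoter/operator and lacZα cloning region are also annotated. No yeast replication origin or centromere appears in the 6.6 kb feature table, which is consistent with a construct meant to act by integration rather than episomal maintenance.

The payload is a disrupted LYS2 allele. According to the depositor, a roughly 2.5 kb internal BglII–XhoI fragment of LYS2 was first deleted from YDp-K. A 1.2 kb BamHI fragment from YDp-H carrying HIS3 was then ligated into the BglII site, destroying the sites at both junctions. The annotation matches this history. An intact HIS3 coding sequence with its own promoter sits between two LYS2 fragments, one of them adjoining the LYS2 promoter, and HIS3 is oriented opposite to LYS2. A fragment of RAD16 is also annotated beyond the distal LYS2 fragment, presumably carried along with the genomic LYS2 fragment.

The flanking LYS2 segments provide homology for recombination, so that HIS3 can replace the central portion of a LYS2 marker already present in a yeast strain, either at a LYS2-marked gene disruption or on a plasmid. Selecting for histidine prototrophy yields cells converted from LYS2 to HIS3, which frees LYS2 for further use. The depositor's comment calls the final product "D558", apparently a typographical variant of D588.
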