Features (pLannotate 1.2.2; 16 found; start..end, strand, type, name):
     35..649     +  CDS            RAD16 (fragment): RAD16_YEAST - Experimental evidence at protein level: Swiss-Prot protein existence level 1. Component of the global genome repair (GGR) complex which promotes global genome nucleotide excision repair (GG-NER) which removes DNA damage from nontranscribing DNA. Involved in differential repair of DNA after UV damage. Will repair preferentially the MAT-alpha locus compared with the HML-alpha locus. From Saccharomyces cerevisiae (strain ATCC 204508 / S288c) (Baker's yeast).
    780..2096    -  CDS            LYS2 (fragment): alpha-aminoadipate reductase, required for lysine biosynthesis; S. cerevisiae LYS2; yeast auxotrophic marker
   2221..2408    +  promoter       HIS3 promoter: S. cerevisiae HIS3
   2409..3068    +  CDS            HIS3: imidazoleglycerol-phosphate dehydratase, required for histidine biosynthesis; S. cerevisiae HIS3; yeast auxotrophic marker
   3291..3681    -  CDS            LYS2 (fragment): alpha-aminoadipate reductase, required for lysine biosynthesis; S. cerevisiae LYS2; yeast auxotrophic marker
   3682..3921    -  promoter       LYS2 promoter: S. cerevisiae LYS2
   4008..4024    -  protein_bind   lac operator: The lac repressor binds to the lac operator to inhibit transcription in E. coli. This inhibition can be relieved by adding lactose or isopropyl-β-D-thiogalactopyranoside (IPTG). lac repressor encoded by lacI
   4032..4062    -  promoter       lac promoter: promoter for the E. coli lac operon
   4077..4098    -  protein_bind   CAP binding site: CAP binding activates transcription in the presence of cAMP. E. coli catabolite activator protein
   4111..4203    -  CDS            lacI (fragment): lac repressor; lacI; The lac repressor binds to the lac operator to inhibit transcription in E. coli. This inhibition can be relieved by adding lactose or isopropyl-β-D-thiogalactopyranoside (IPTG).
   4386..4974    -  rep_origin     ori: high-copy-number ColE1/pMB1/pBR322/pUC origin of replication
   5145..6005    -  CDS            AmpR: β-lactamase; bla; confers resistance to ampicillin, carbenicillin, and related antibiotics
   6006..6110    -  promoter       AmpR promoter: bla
   6205..6240    +  CDS            rop (fragment): Rop protein, which maintains plasmids at low copy number; rop
   6342..6441    +  misc_feature   bom (fragment): basis of mobility region from pBR322
   6447..4       -  CDS            lacZα (fragment) (across the origin): LacZα fragment of β-galactosidase; lacZ fragment
>Addgene plasmid #51675 | D588 lys2::HIS3 Disruptor Converter | depositor full sequence | sequence record 79102 | D588 lys2::HIS3 Disruptor Converter sequence 6600 bps
GAATTCCCGGGGATCCGGTGATTGATTGAGCAAGCTCGATTTGTCTCAACCTGCTTTGGAAGTGGACCTT
GATTCCTTCAAAAAGCAAAGTATTGTTAGCCGTCTAAACATGAGTGGCAAGTGGCAATCATCAACGAAAA
TCGAAGCACTTGTGGAAGAACTATACAAACTGAGAAGCAACAAGAGAACGATTAAATCCATTGTGTTTTC
CCAGTTTACCAGTATGCTGGATCTGGTAGAGTGGAGATTGAAAAGAGCTGGATTTCAAACAGTGAAGCTT
CAGGGTAGTATGTCACCGACGCAAAGAGATGAAACCATCAAGTATTTCATGAACAACATTCAATGCGAGG
TTTTCTTGGTCAGTTTAAAGGCGGGCGGTGTTGCTTTGAATCTTTGTGAAGCTTCGCAAGTATTCATTTT
AGACCCATGGTGGAACCCTAGTGTTGAATGGCAAAGTGGTGATAGAGTTCATAGAATTGGTCAGTATCGA
CCTGTGAAGATCACAAGGTTTTGCATTGAGGATAGTATAGAAGCAAGAATCATTGAATTACAGGAAAAAA
AGGCAAATATGATTCATGCTACAATAAACCAAGATGAAGCTGCCATTAGCAGACTAACGCCAGCTGATTT
ACAGTTCTTATTCAATAACTAATATTTTATTCTCTTATTATATATTATTCTCGGAGTTTTTAAGTGACAT
CACCCGAAAAGAAGCTAAGTCTTTCTCCTAATTCATATTTAATTATTGTACATGGACATATCATACGTAA
TGCTCAACCTTAAGCTGCTGCGGAGCTTCCACGAGCACCAGCACCTGAAGCAACTAGACTTATTTGCGCT
TGAGTTAGTTCTATACTTGGCAGTGGAAGTTTGTCATTATGAGTTGGTGGAGGTAAAAATCCAACCTTGT
TTAAAAATGCAATATATATACCAACCTCTTCTGGAGTAACACCTATTCCATTAGACCAATCAACACCTGT
CCATGCGGTGTCTTTCTTTAAAGATGCCACGGCGTTCCTATCGTCTAGTTCCGGAGCTTTGGTACTTTCA
GGTAAGTTGTCTAAGACCATGTGTAGCAAAGGATACAACGCATTTTCTTCATTCCTGTCAATAACAGACG
CCTCCAATGATTTCTTCCATTTAGAATAGCTTTCGATTTCGACATCGTAACCATAATCGTGTAAAGTATA
CAAGTAGTCTTTGAATAATATTCTTGGGTGACCCGTTACTTGAGCAACGGCCAATTCATTTTCTTTGGGA
GGATTCAAAGACGTAGCAACAACAACACGAGCAACATGATCTACTGGAACCATATTCACGGAATTTTCGA
TATCTGGAATCTTACCTAATTGGACTGAACCTTTCAAAAATCTCAATAAGAAATCATCTGTGTTTGAAGA
ACCATTGGCAGAGGCACCTGTTACGTAACCTGGTCTGACAATACACCCACGTAGGCCCCTTTCACCTGCA
CGTCTAATGATGTACTCAGCAGCCCATTTGGACTGACCATATCCACCAGTGAGCCCGCTTGCAGAGTTCA
TTAAATCGTCTGATTCTAAAATGCCTGGCTTCCCTTCGCTAACAAGTTTATCTGACAAATTAAAGTAGTA
TTCAGTGTCAAGAGTAGAAGTGGAGGAAACAAAGTCAAAGAACTTTGGCTTGCCGACGGCGGCTAAGCTC
ATAACATTGATAGTTGAAATAACATTTGGATCCCTCAATTTGGCATATGGATAAACCCAGTGAACTAACG
CACCATTATGGATAATTATATCAACTGTGTTTGCCAAATCCATCCACTTCTCATCTGAAAGACCAAATTG
GCTTTTAGATAAATCGCCTAATACAACTTTAATATTTGAGGCAAATTTTTCGTTCCAAGTACCATAGGTG
ATACCTGCCTTTTGTAATCTTGCAAATGCAGCTTCTTCATCCTTGGCCCTGACGTGGGCAAACACTTTGA
AACTGTAGTTCTTTGGAGAACGTCCTAACAAATCTGCAAGGATGTAGGAGCCCAGAAATCCTGTGACACC
GGTAACAAACACATTAATTGTTGTTTTTCCTTCGGCACTATTAGGTTCAACAAAATATTCTCGAGATCCG
GTGATTGATTGAGCAAGCTTAGGAGTCACTGCCAGGTATCGTTTGAACACGGCATTAGTCAGGGAAGTCA
TAACACAGTCCTTTCCCGCAATTTTCTTTTTCTATTACTCTTGGCCTCCTCTAGTACACTCTATATTTTT
TTATGCCTCGGTAATGATTTTCATTTTTTTTTTTCCACCTAGCGGATGACTCTTTTTTTTTCTTAGCGAT
TGGCATTATCACATAATGAATTATACATTATATAAAGTAATGTGATTTCTTCGAAGAATATACTAAAAAA
TGAGCAGGCAAGATAAACGAAGGCAAAGATGACAGAGCAGAAAGCCCTAGTAAAGCGTATTACAAATGAA
ACCAAGATTCAGATTGCGATCTCTTTAAAGGGTGGTCCCCTAGCGATAGAGCACTCGATCTTCCCAGAAA
AAGAGGCAGAAGCAGTAGCAGAACAGGCCACACAATCGCAAGTGATTAACGTCCACACAGGTATAGGGTT
TCTGGACCATATGATACATGCTCTGGCCAAGCATTCCGGCTGGTCGCTAATCGTTGAGTGCATTGGTGAC
TTACACATAGACGACCATCACACCACTGAAGACTGCGGGATTGCTCTCGGTCAAGCTTTTAAAGAGGCCC
TACTGGCGCGTGGAGTAAAAAGGTTTGGATCAGGATTTGCGCCTTTGGATGAGGCACTTTCCAGAGCGGT
GGTAGATCTTTCGAACAGGCCGTACGCAGTTGTCGAACTTGGTTTGCAAAGGGAGAAAGTAGGAGATCTC
TCTTGCGAGATGATCCCGCATTTTCTTGAAAGCTTTGCAGAGGCTAGCAGAATTACCCTCCACGTTGATT
GTCTGCGAGGCAAGAATGATCATCACCGTAGTGAGAGTGCGTTCAAGGCTCTTGCGGTTGCCATAAGAGA
AGCCACCTCGCCCAATGGTACCAACGATGTTCCCTCCACCAAAGGTGTTCTTATGTAGTGACACCGATTA
TTTAAAGCTGCAGCATACGATATATATACATGTGTATATATGTATACCTATGAATGTCAGTAAGTATGTA
TACGAACAGTATGATACTGAAGATGACAAGGTAATGCATCATTCTATACGTGTCATTCTGAACGAGGCGC
GCTTTCCTTTTTTCTTTTTGCTTTTTCTTTTTTTTTCTCTTGAACTCGAAGCTTGCTCAATCAATCACCG
GATCTTGGCAACTTTGAATTTTTTCAGCTAGCTCGTCAAAGGAAAAATTGGCCTCAATAGAATTGAGCTT
GTTCAACTCATTGTTAATTGTAGAATACAGCTCATTAAATGACCACGTTGGTTGAATATTGAATCTTAAG
ATTTTGTTATTCGCAATATAAAGAACAATATCATCGTCACCGGTTACTCTATATATCAATGCAGCCCATA
CACTCAAAGCGACAGCGTATTTGTTAGAAAAACTATCATGAGGCACATCGAGCTGAGGTAGCTGTAACGA
ATATGTAGCTTGTTTCGTATAAGGTTCTTGTTGTGGGCGTAAAAAGTCATGTGGTAACACTGAAAGAGTT
GGATTATCCAACTTCTCTATCCAGACCTTTTCGTTAGTCATTAGTGAGTAACTCTGTGATATCTCTCTAT
AATTAGCAGTTTTTCACTGAAATTCCAGGAAAGGTAATAAACTCAGATTTTTTTTTATACTATTGGCTGC
TTGTTACTTATATATCTTGAACTTCTCCCAGCGGGTCTTCAAATACATTTGGGCGATGTTCATGTTCATT
AGGCAGGTATTTCGACATTGAGTCACACGCGAAAAACCGCCGGAATTTTTTATGTAATTGCAAGTGGAAT
TAGCTTGCTCAATCAATCACCGGATCCGTCGACCTGCAGCCAAGCTAGCTTGGCGTAATCATGGTCATAG
CTGTTTCCTGTGTGAAATTGTTATCCGCTCACAATTCCACACAACATACGAGCCGGAAGCATAAAGTGTA
AAGCCTGGGGTGCCTAATGAGTGAGCTAACTCACATTAATTGCGTTGCGCTCACTGCCCGCTTTCCAGTC
GGGAAACCTGTCGTGCCAGCTGCATTAATGAATCGGCCAACGCGCGGGGAGAGGCGGTTTGCGTATTGGG
CGCTCTTCCGCTTCCTCGCTCACTGACTCGCTGCGCTCGGTCGTTCGGCTGCGGCGAGCGGTATCAGCTC
ACTCAAAGGCGGTAATACGGTTATCCACAGAATCAGGGGATAACGCAGGAAAGAACATGTGAGCAAAAGG
CCAGCAAAAGGCCAGGAACCGTAAAAAGGCCGCGTTGCTGGCGTTTTTCCATAGGCTCCGCCCCCCTGAC
GAGCATCACAAAAATCGACGCTCAAGTCAGAGGTGGCGAAACCCGACAGGACTATAAAGATACCAGGCGT
TTCCCCCTGGAAGCTCCCTCGTGCGCTCTCCTGTTCCGACCCTGCCGCTTACCGGATACCTGTCCGCCTT
TCTCCCTTCGGGAAGCGTGGCGCTTTCTCATAGCTCACGCTGTAGGTATCTCAGTTCGGTGTAGGTCGTT
CGCTCCAAGCTGGGCTGTGTGCACGAACCCCCCGTTCAGCCCGACCGCTGCGCCTTATCCGGTAACTATC
GTCTTGAGTCCAACCCGGTAAGACACGACTTATCGCCACTGGCAGCAGCCACTGGTAACAGGATTAGCAG
AGCGAGGTATGTAGGCGGTGCTACAGAGTTCTTGAAGTGGTGGCCTAACTACGGCTACACTAGAAGGACA
GTATTTGGTATCTGCGCTCTGCTGAAGCCAGTTACCTTCGGAAAAAGAGTTGGTAGCTCTTGATCCGGCA
AACAAACCACCGCTGGTAGCGGTGGTTTTTTTGTTTGCAAGCAGCAGATTACGCGCAGAAAAAAAGGATC
TCAAGAAGATCCTTTGATCTTTTCTACGGGGTCTGACGCTCAGTGGAACGAAAACTCACGTTAAGGGATT
TTGGTCATGAGATTATCAAAAAGGATCTTCACCTAGATCCTTTTAAATTAAAAATGAAGTTTTAAATCAA
TCTAAAGTATATATGAGTAAACTTGGTCTGACAGTTACCAATGCTTAATCAGTGAGGCACCTATCTCAGC
GATCTGTCTATTTCGTTCATCCATAGTTGCCTGACTCCCCGTCGTGTAGATAACTACGATACGGGAGGGC
TTACCATCTGGCCCCAGTGCTGCAATGATACCGCGAGACCCACGCTCACCGGCTCCAGATTTATCAGCAA
TAAACCAGCCAGCCGGAAGGGCCGAGCGCAGAAGTGGTCCTGCAACTTTATCCGCCTCCATCCAGTCTAT
TAATTGTTGCCGGGAAGCTAGAGTAAGTAGTTCGCCAGTTAATAGTTTGCGCAACGTTGTTGCCATTGCT
ACAGGCATCGTGGTGTCACGCTCGTCGTTTGGTATGGCTTCATTCAGCTCCGGTTCCCAACGATCAAGGC
GAGTTACATGATCCCCCATGTTGTGCAAAAAAGCGGTTAGCTCCTTCGGTCCTCCGATCGTTGTCAGAAG
TAAGTTGGCCGCAGTGTTATCACTCATGGTTATGGCAGCACTGCATAATTCTCTTACTGTCATGCCATCC
GTAAGATGCTTTTCTGTGACTGGTGAGTACTCAACCAAGTCATTCTGAGAATAGTGTATGCGGCGACCGA
GTTGCTCTTGCCCGGCGTCAATACGGGATAATACCGCGCCACATAGCAGAACTTTAAAAGTGCTCATCAT
TGGAAAACGTTCTTCGGGGCGAAAACTCTCAAGGATCTTACCGCTGTTGAGATCCAGTTCGATGTAACCC
ACTCGTGCACCCAACTGATCTTCAGCATCTTTTACTTTCACCAGCGTTTCTGGGTGAGCAAAAACAGGAA
GGCAAAATGCCGCAAAAAAGGGAATAAGGGCGACACGGAAATGTTGAATACTCATACTCTTCCTTTTTCA
ATATTATTGAAGCATTTATCAGGGTTATTGTCTCATGAGCGGATACATATTTGAATGTATTTAGAAAAAT
AAACAAATAGGGGTTCCGCGCACATTTCCCCGAAAAGTGCCACCTGACGTCTAAGAAACCATTATTATCA
TGACATTAACCTATAAAAATAGGCGTATCACGAGGCCCTTTCGTCTCGCGCGTTTCGGTGATGACGGTGA
AAACCTCTGACACATGCAGCTCCCGGAGACGGTCACAGCTTGTCTGTAAGCGGATGCCGGGAGCAGACAA
GCCCGTCAGGGCGCGTCAGCGGGTGTTGGCGGGTGTCGGGGCTGGCTTAACTATGCGGCATCAGAGCAGA
TTGTACTGAGAGTGCACCATATGCGGTGTGAAATACCGCACAGATGCGTAAGGAGAAAATACCGCATCAG
GCGCCATTCGCCATTCAGGCTGCGCAACTGTTGGGAAGGGCGATCGGTGCGGGCCTCTTCGCTATTACGC
CAGCTGGCGAAAGGGGGATGTGCTGCAAGGCGATTAAGTTGGGTAACGCCAGGGTTTTCCCAGTCACGAC
GTTGTAAAACGACGGCCAGT
