>Addgene plasmid #51675 | D588 lys2::HIS3 Disruptor Converter | addgene partial sequence | sequence record 81290 | M13-Rev 5'-CAGGAAACAGCTATGACC-3'
TCGACGGATCCGGTGATTGATTGAGCAAGCTAATTCCACTTGCAATTACATAAAAAATTCCGGCGGTTTT
TCGCGTGTGACTCAATGTCGAAATACCTGCCTAATGAACATGAACATCGCCCAAATGTATTTGAAGACCC
GCTGGGAGAAGTTCAAGATATATAAGTAACAAGCAGCCAATAGTATAAAAAAAAATCTGAGTTTATTACC
TTTCCTGGAATTTCAGTGAAAAACTGCTAATTATAGAGAGATATCACAGAGTTACTCACTAATGACTAAC
GAAAAGGTCTGGATAGAGAAGTTGGATAATCCAACTCTTTCAGTGTTACCACATGACTTTTTACGCCCAC
AACAAGAACCTTATACGAAACAAGCTACATATTCGTTACAGCTACCTCAGCTCGATGTGCCTCATGATAG
TTTTTCTAACAAATACGCTGTCGCTTTGAGTGTATGGGCTGCATTGATATATAGAGTAACCGGTGACGAT
GATATTGTTCTTTATATTGCGAATAACAAAATCTTAAGATTCAATATTCAACCAACGTGGTCATTTAATG
AGCTGTATTCTACAATTAACAATGAGTTGAACAAGCTCAATTCTATTGAGGCCAATTTTTCCTTTGACGA
GCTAGCTGAAAAAATTCAAAGTTGCCAAGATCCGGTGATTGATTGAGCAAGCTTCGAGTTCAAGAGAAAA
AAAAAGAAAAAGCAAAAAGAAAAAAGGAAAGCGCGCCTCGTTCAGAATGACACGTATAGAATGATGCATT
ACCTTGTCATCTTCAGTATCATACTGTTCGTATACATACTTACTGACATTCATAGGTATACATATATACA
CATGTATATATATCGTATGCTGCAGCTTTAAATAATCGGTGTCACTACATAAGAACACCTTTGGTGGAGG
G
