>Addgene plasmid #51675 | D588 lys2::HIS3 Disruptor Converter | addgene partial sequence | sequence record 81442 | M13pUC-Fwd 5'-CCCAGTCACGACGTTGTAAAACG-3'
AGCTCGATTTGTCTCAACCTGCTTTGGAAGTGGACCTTGATTCCTTCAAAAAGCAAAGTATTGTTAGCCG
TCTAAACATGAGTGGCAAGTGGCAATCATCAACGAAAATCGAAGCACTTGTGGAAGAACTATACAAACTG
AGAAGCAACAAGAGAACGATTAAATCCATTGTGTTTTCCCAGTTTACCAGTATGCTGGATCTGGTAGAGT
GGAGATTGAAAAGAGCTGGATTTCAAACAGTGAAGCTTCAGGGTAGTATGTCACCGACGCAAAGAGATGA
AACCATCAAGTATTTCATGAACAACATTCAATGCGAGGTTTTCTTGGTCAGTTTAAAGGCGGGCGGTGTT
GCTTTGAATCTTTGTGAAGCTTCGCAAGTATTCATTTTAGACCCATGGTGGAACCCTAGTGTTGAATGGC
AAAGTGGTGATAGAGTTCATAGAATTGGTCAGTATCGACCTGTGAAGATCACAAGGTTTTGCATTGAGGA
TAGTATAGAAGCAAGAATCATTGAATTACAGGAAAAAAAGGCAAATATGATTCATGCTACAATAAACCAA
GATGAAGCTGCCATTAGCAGACTAACGCCAGCTGATTTACAGTTCTTATTCAATAACTAATATTTTATTC
TCTTATTATATATTATTCTCGGAGTTTTTAAGTGACATCACCCGAAAAGAAGCTAAGTCTTTCTCCTAAT
TCATATTTAATTATTGTACATGGACATATCATACGTAATGCTCAACCTTAAGCTGCTGCGGAGCTTCCAC
GAGCACCAGCACCTGAAGCAACTAGACTTATTTGCGCTTGAGTTAGTTCTATACTTGGCAGTGGAAGTTT
GTCATTATGAGTTGGTGGAGGTAAAAATCCAACCTTGTTTAAAAATGCAATATATATACCAACCTCTTCT
GG
