>Addgene plasmid #51675 | D588 lys2::HIS3 Disruptor Converter | addgene partial sequence | sequence record 82054 | HIS3-R 5'-cactcaacgattagcgacca-3'
TATCATATGGTCCAGAAACCCTATACCTGTGTGGACGTTAATCACTTGCGATTGTGTGGCCTGTTCTGCT
ACTGCTTCTGCCTCTTTTTCTGGGAAGATCGAGTGCTCTATCGCTAGGGGACCACCCTTTAAAGAGATCG
CAATCTGAATCTTGGTTTCATTTGTAATACGCTTTACTAGGGCTTTCTGCTCTGTCATCTTTGCCTTCGT
TTATCTTGCCTGCTCATTTTTTAGTATATTCTTCGAAGAAATCACATTACTTTATATAATGTATAATTCA
TTATGTGATAATGCCAATCGCTAAGAAAAAAAAAGAGTCATCCGCTAGGTGGAAAAAAAAAAATGAAAAT
CATTACCGAGGCATAAAAAAATATAGAGTGTACTAGAGGAGGCCAAGAGTAATAGAAAAAGAAAATTGCG
GGAAAGGACTGTGTTATGACTTCCCTGACTAATGCCGTGTTCAAACGATACCTGGCAGTGACTCCTAAGC
TTGCTCAATCAATCACCGGATCTCGAGAATATTTTGTTGAACCTAATAGTGCCGAAGGAAAAACAACAAT
TAATGTGTTTGTTACCGGTGTCACAGGATTTCTGGGCTCCTACATCCTTGCAGATTTGTTAGGACGTTCT
CCAAAGAACTACAGTTTCAAAGTGTTTGCCCACGTCAGGGCCAAGGATGAAGAAGCTGCATTTGCAAGAT
TACAAAAGGCAGGTATCACCTATGGTACTTGGAACGAAAAATTTGCCTCAAATATTAAAGTTGTATTAGG
CGATTTATCTAAAAGCCAATTTGGTCTTTCA
